Addgene plasmid #139916: pBEL1725
Purpose: Expression plasmid for LetB mutant F468Bpa
Depositing lab: Gira Bhabha & Damian Ekiert. Depositing organization: NYU Grossman School of Medicine. Publication: LetB Structure Reveals a Tunnel for Lipid Transport across the Bacterial Envelope. Isom GL, Coudray N, MacRae MR, McManus CT, Ekiert DC, Bhabha G. Cell. 2020 Apr 30;181(3):653-664.e19. doi: 10.1016/j.cell.2020.03.030. PubMed 32359438.
Backbone
  Vector backbone: pET21a
  Vector type: Bacterial Expression
Growth in bacteria
  Bacterial resistance: Ampicillin, 100 μg/mL
  Growth temperature: 37°C
  Growth strain: DH5alpha
  Copy number: High Copy
Gene/Insert
  Gene/Insert name: LetB
  Species: E. coli
  Mutation: LetB(43-877; F468Amber)-6xHis
  Cloning method: Gibson Cloning
Terms and licenses: Academic/Nonprofit Terms; Industry Terms: Not Available to Industry
Depositor comments: Please visit https://www.biorxiv.org/content/10.1101/748145v1 for bioRxiv preprint.
How to cite: pBEL1725 was a gift from Gira Bhabha & Damian Ekiert (Addgene plasmid # 139916 ; http://n2t.net/addgene:139916 ; RRID:Addgene_139916)
