[The description below was written by a language model from this plasmid's Addgene catalogue record and pLannotate feature annotations shown in this document.]
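Description:
pBEL1725 is a bacterial expression plasmid built on the pET21a backbone for producing a site-specific mutant of the E. coli protein LetB (annotated in the feature table under its older name, yebT). The insert, introduced by Gibson cloning, encodes residues 43–877 of LetB with a C-terminal 6xHis tag, and the codon for phenylalanine 468 is replaced by an amber stop codon. As the stated purpose (F468Bpa) indicates, this amber codon is meant to be suppressed so that the photo-crosslinkable unnatural amino acid p-benzoylphenylalanine is incorporated at that position. The orthogonal tRNA/synthetase pair needed for suppression is not annotated on this plasmid and would have to be supplied separately.

Expression follows the standard pET arrangement: a T7 promoter with an adjacent lac operator drives the LetB coding sequence, a T7 terminator lies downstream, and a plasmid-borne lacI gene with its own promoter supplies the repressor, so transcription is IPTG-inducible in hosts that provide T7 RNA polymerase. The plasmid replicates from a ColE1/pMB1-type origin accompanied by the pBR322 bom region and rop gene (the catalogue lists it as high copy), carries an f1 origin, and is selected with ampicillin through the β-lactamase gene. The automated annotation also reports tetracycline-resistance fragments, a loxP site, a short polylinker fragment and a partial T7 gene 10-derived tag match. These appear to be backbone remnants, and the record assigns them no function. The 6xHis tag is listed in the catalogue entry but not separately annotated. LetB is described as part of a transport pathway that contributes to membrane integrity and may span the periplasm, so this construct is suited to photo-crosslinking experiments probing what lies near residue 468.
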