Features (pLannotate 1.2.2; 19 found; start..end, strand, type, name):
   1005..1082    -  promoter       lacI promoter: lacI
   1090..1369    -  CDS            TcR (fragment): tetracycline efflux protein; tet; confers resistance to tetracycline
   1391..1409    +  promoter       T7 promoter: promoter for bacteriophage T7 RNA polymerase
   1410..1434    +  protein_bind   lac operator: The lac repressor binds to the lac operator to inhibit transcription in E. coli. This inhibition can be relieved by adding lactose or isopropyl-β-D-thiogalactopyranoside (IPTG). lac repressor encoded by lacI
   1491..3995    +  CDS            yebT: YEBT_ECOLI - Experimental evidence at protein level: Swiss-Prot protein existence level 1. Component of a transport pathway that contributes to membrane integrity (PubMed:27795327). May directly span the intermembrane space, facilitating the transport of substrates across the periplasm (Probable). From Escherichia coli (strain K12).
   4045..4094    +  CDS            SET1 (fragment): solubility-enhancement tag derived from T7 phage gene 10B
   4102..4149    +  terminator     T7 terminator: transcription terminator for bacteriophage T7 RNA polymerase
   4186..4614    +  rep_origin     f1 ori (sequence partly withheld): f1 bacteriophage origin of replication; arrow indicates direction of (+) strand synthesis
   4716..4749    +  protein_bind   loxP: Cre-mediated recombination occurs in the 8-bp core sequence (GCATACAT). Cre recombinase
   4779..4797    +  misc_feature   MCS (fragment): pBluescript multiple cloning site
   4828..4932    +  promoter       AmpR promoter: bla
   4933..5793    +  CDS            AmpR: β-lactamase; bla; confers resistance to ampicillin, carbenicillin, and related antibiotics
   5964..6552    +  rep_origin     ori: high-copy-number ColE1/pMB1/pBR322/pUC origin of replication
   6738..6877    -  misc_feature   bom: basis of mobility region from pBR322
   6979..7170    -  CDS            rop: Rop protein, which maintains plasmids at low copy number; rop
   7187..7567    +  CDS            YPB1_ECOLX: Protein predicted: Swiss-Prot protein existence level 4. From Escherichia coli.
   7639..7930    -  CDS            TcR (fragment): tetracycline efflux protein; tet; confers resistance to tetracycline
   7945..7966    -  protein_bind   CAP binding site: CAP binding activates transcription in the presence of cAMP. E. coli catabolite activator protein
   7979..1004    -  CDS            lacI (across the origin): lac repressor; lacI; The lac repressor binds to the lac operator to inhibit transcription in E. coli. This inhibition can be relieved by adding lactose or isopropyl-β-D-thiogalactopyranoside (IPTG).
>Addgene plasmid #139916 | pBEL1725 | addgene full sequence | sequence record 309809 | Addgene NGS Result
TGCGTATTGGGCGCCAGGGTGGTTTTTCTTTTCACCAGTGAGACGGGCAACAGCTGATTGCCCTTCACCG
CCTGGCCCTGAGAGAGTTGCAGCAAGCGGTCCACGCTGGTTTGCCCCAGCAGGCGAAAATCCTGTTTGAT
GGTGGTTAACGGCGGGATATAACATGAGCTGTCTTCGGTATCGTCGTATCCCACTACCGAGATATCCGCA
CCAACGCGCAGCCCGGACTCGGTAATGGCGCGCATTGCGCCCAGCGCCATCTGATCGTTGGCAACCAGCA
TCGCAGTGGGAACGATGCCCTCATTCAGCATTTGCATGGTTTGTTGAAAACCGGACATGGCACTCCAGTC
GCCTTCCCGTTCCGCTATCGGCTGAATTTGATTGCGAGTGAGATATTTATGCCAGCCAGCCAGACGCAGA
CGCGCCGAGACAGAACTTAATGGGCCCGCTAACAGCGCGATTTGCTGGTGACCCAATGCGACCAGATGCT
CCACGCCCAGTCGCGTACCGTCTTCATGGGAGAAAATAATACTGTTGATGGGTGTCTGGTCAGAGACATC
AAGAAATAACGCCGGAACATTAGTGCAGGCAGCTTCCACAGCAATGGCATCCTGGTCATCCAGCGGATAG
TTAATGATCAGCCCACTGACGCGTTGCGCGAGAAGATTGTGCACCGCCGCTTTACAGGCTTCGACGCCGC
TTCGTTCTACCATCGACACCACCACGCTGGCACCCAGTTGATCGGCGCGAGATTTAATCGCCGCGACAAT
TTGCGACGGCGCGTGCAGGGCCAGACTGGAGGTGGCAACGCCAATCAGCAACGACTGTTTGCCCGCCAGT
TGTTGTGCCACGCGGTTGGGAATGTAATTCAGCTCCGCCATCGCCGCTTCCACTTTTTCCCGCGTTTTCG
CAGAAACGTGGCTGGCCTGGTTCACCACGCGGGAAACGGTCTGATAAGAGACACCGGCATACTCTGCGAC
ATCGTATAACGTTACTGGTTTCACATTCACCACCCTGAATTGACTCTCTTCCGGGCGCTATCATGCCATA
CCGCGAAAGGTTTTGCGCCATTCGATGGTGTCCGGGATCTCGACGCTCTCCCTTATGCGACTCCTGCATT
AGGAAGCAGCCCAGTAGTAGGTTGAGGCCGTTGAGCACCGCCGCCGCAAGGAATGGTGCATGCAAGGAGA
TGGCGCCCAACAGTCCCCCGGCCACGGGGCCTGCCACCATACCCACGCCGAAACAAGCGCTCATGAGCCC
GAAGTGGCGAGCCCGATCTTCCCCATCGGTGATGTCGGCGATATAGGCGCCAGCAACCGCACCTGTGGCG
CCGGTGATGCCGGCCACGATGCGTCCGGCGTAGAGGATCGAGATCTCGATCCCGCGAAATTAATACGACT
CACTATAGGGGAATTGTGAGCGGATAACAATTCCCCTCTAGAAATAATTTTGTTTAACTTTGGCCCAGGC
GGCCAGGAGGGTCTCACATGCAGGACCGGGGTAATACCGTCACCATCGACTTTATGTCGGCGGATGGTAT
TGTTCCAGGCCGTACGCCTGTTCGTTATCAGGGCGTTGAAGTCGGAACAGTGCAGGATATCAGCCTCAGC
GACGATCTTCGTAAGATTGAAGTCAAGGTCAGCATCAAGTCCGATATGAAAGATGCGCTGCGCGAAGAGA
CTCAGTTCTGGCTGGTGACGCCAAAAGCATCGTTGGCAGGTGTCTCCGGGCTGGACGCCCTCGTCGGTGG
GAACTATATCGGCATGATGCCGGGTAAAGGTAAAGAGCAGGATCACTTTGTCGCACTCGATACCCAACCG
AAATATCGGCTGGACAATGGCGATCTGATGATCCACCTGCAAGCCCCCGATCTCGGTTCGCTGAACAGCG
GTTCATTGGTCTATTTCCGCAAGATCCCGGTGGGAAAAGTCTACGACTATGCCATCAATCCCAACAAGCA
AGGCGTGGTGATTGATGTCCTGATCGAGCGGCGTTTTACCGATCTGGTGAAAAAAGGTAGCCGTTTCTGG
AACGTTTCCGGCGTTGATGCCAACGTCAGTATCAGTGGCGCGAAGGTGAAACTGGAAAGCCTGGCGGCAC
TGGTTAACGGTGCGATTGCCTTCGATTCACCAGAAGAGTCGAAACCTGCCGAGGCGGAAGATACCTTTGG
TCTGTATGAAGATCTGGCCCACAGCCAGCGTGGCGTAATAATAAAACTGGAACTGCCGAGTGGGGCCGGA
TTAACCGCCGACTCGACGCCGTTAATGTATCAGGGGCTGGAAGTCGGACAGCTGACTAAACTGGATTTAA
ATCCTGGTGGTAAAGTCACAGGGGAAATGACCGTTGATCCCAGCGTCGTTACCCTGCTTCGTGAAAATAC
CCGCATCGAATTACGCAACCCGAAATTATCCCTTAGCGATGCTAATCTCAGCGCCCTGCTGACCGGCAAA
ACCTTCGAGCTGGTGCCCGGCGATGGCGAGCCACGCAAAGAGTTCGTTGTTGTGCCAGGCGAAAAAGCAC
TGCTGCATGAACCTGATGTTCTGACGCTGACCCTGACCGCGCCGGAAAGTTACGGTATTGATGCGGGTCA
GCCGCTCATTCTTCACGGCGTGCAGGTAGGCCAGGTTATCGATCGTAAACTCACCAGCAAAGGCGTCACC
TTTACCGTCGCCATCGAGCCTCAGCATCGCGAACTGGTAAAAGGCGATAGCAAATTTGTCGTCAACAGCC
GTGTCGATGTGAAGGTGGGGCTGGATGGCGTTGAGTAGCTCGGTGCCAGCGCCTCAGAATGGATCAATGG
CGGGATACGTATTCTGCCGGGCGATAAAGGTGAGATGAAAGCCAGCTATCCACTGTATGCCAATTTGGAA
AAAGCGCTGGAGAACAGCCTTAGCGATTTACCCACCACAACCGTGAGTTTGAGTGCAGAGACGCTGCCGG
ATGTGCAGGCAGGATCGGTAGTGCTGTACCGTAAATTTGAAGTTGGTGAAGTGATTACCGTGCGTCCGCG
AGCTAACGCGTTTGATATCGATCTGCATATTAAGCCGGAGTATCGCAACCTTCTGACCAGCAATAGCGTG
TTCTGGGCAGAAGGCGGGGCGAAAGTTCAGCTGAATGGTAGTGGTCTGACCGTACAGGCATCCCCGCTCT
CCAGAGCATTAAAGGGAGCCATTAGCTTCGACAACCTCAGCGGTGCCAGCGCCAGTCAGCGTAAAGGCGA
TAAGCGTATTCTGTATGCTTCCGAAACAGCGGCCCGTGCGGTTGGCGGGCAGATTACGCTTCACGCTTTC
GATGCCGGAAAACTGGCGGTCGGGATGCCAATTCGCTATCTCGGTATTGATATCGGGCAAATCCAGACGC
TGGATCTGATTACCGCACGCAATGAAGTACAGGCAAAGGCGGTACTTTACCCGGAATATGTCCAGACCTT
TGCTCGCGGTGGTACGCGCTTCTCAGTGGTCACACCGCAAATTTCGGCAGCTGGCGTTGAGCATCTTGAT
ACTATCCTCCAGCCGTATATCAACGTCGAACCAGGCCGGGGCAATCCTCGCCGCGACTTTGAATTACAAG
AGGCCACCATTACTGATTCGCGTTACCTGGATGGCTTAAGCATTATTGTTGAAGCGCCGGAAGCCGGTTC
GTTAGGCATCGGTACGCCTGTGCTGTTCCGTGGTCTGGAAGTCGGTACGGTTACAGGAATGACGCTGGGG
ACATTGTCAGATCGCGTGATGATTGCGATGCGCATCAGTAAACGCTATCAACACCTGGTGCGTAACAATT
CCGTCTTCTGGTTGGCATCGGGTTACAGTCTGGACTTTGGTCTGACGGGCGGCGTAGTGAAAACCGGCAC
CTTTAACCAGTTTATCCGTGGCGGCATCGCCTTCGCCACGCCTCCGGGTACGCCACTGGCACCGAAAGCC
CAGGAAGGCAAACACTTCCTGTTGCAGGAAAGTGAACCGAAAGAGTGGCGTGAATGGGGAACTGCGCTTC
CCAAAGGCGAGACCCATCACCACCATCACCATTAAGGCCAGGCCGGCCGATCCGGCTGCTAACAAAGCCC
GAAAGGAAGCTGAGTTGGCTGCTGCCACCGCTGAGCAATAACTAGCATAACCCCTTGGGGCCTCTAAACG
GGTCTTGAGGGGTTTTTTGCTGAAAGGAGGAACTATATCCGGATTGGCGAATGGG
[124 nt withheld, positions 4186-4309]
C
[91 nt withheld, positions 4311-4401]
A
[49 nt withheld, positions 4403-4451]
CCTTTGACGTTGGAGTCCACGTTCTTT
[37 nt withheld, positions 4479-4515]
ACCCTATCTCGGTCTATTCTTTTGATTTATAAGGGATTTTGCCGATTTCGGCCTATTGGTTAAAAAATGA
GCTGATTTAACAAAAATTTAACGCGAATTTTAACAAAATATTAACGCTTACAATTTAGGTGGCACTTTTC
GGGGAACGACGACCTGCAGCCAAGCTAGCTTGGCTGGACGTAAACTCCTCTTCAGACCTAATAACTTCGT
ATAGCATACATTATACGAAGTTATATTAAGGGTTATTGAATATGATCGGAATTGGGCTGCAGGAATTCGA
TAGCTTGGCTGCAGGTCGACCTCGAGGATGTGCGCGGAACCCCTATTTGTTTATTTTTCTAAATACATTC
AAATATGTATCCGCTCATGAGACAATAACCCTGATAAATGCTTCAATAATATTGAAAAAGGAAGAGTATG
AGTATTCAACATTTCCGTGTCGCCCTTATTCCCTTTTTTGCGGCATTTTGCCTTCCTGTTTTTGCTCACC
CAGAAACGCTGGTGAAAGTAAAAGATGCTGAAGATCAGTTGGGTGCACGAGTGGGTTACATCGAACTGGA
TCTCAACAGCGGTAAGATCCTTGAGAGTTTTCGCCCCGAAGAACGTTTTCCAATGATGAGCACTTTTAAA
GTTCTGCTATGTGGCGCGGTATTATCCCGTATTGACGCCGGGCAAGAGCAACTCGGTCGCCGCATACACT
ATTCTCAGAATGACTTGGTTGAGTACTCACCAGTCACAGAAAAGCATCTTACGGATGGCATGACAGTAAG
AGAATTATGCAGTGCTGCCATAACCATGAGTGATAACACTGCGGCCAACTTACTTCTGACAACGATCGGA
GGACCGAAGGAGCTAACCGCTTTTTTGCACAACATGGGGGATCATGTAACTCGCCTTGATCGTTGGGAAC
CGGAGCTGAATGAAGCCATACCAAACGACGAGCGTGACACCACGATGCCTGCAGCAATGGCAACAACGTT
GCGCAAACTATTAACTGGCGAACTACTTACTCTAGCTTCCCGGCAACAATTAATAGACTGGATGGAGGCG
GATAAAGTTGCAGGACCACTTCTGCGCTCGGCCCTTCCGGCTGGCTGGTTTATTGCTGATAAATCTGGAG
CCGGTGAGCGTGGCTCTCGCGGTATCATTGCAGCACTGGGGCCAGATGGTAAGCCCTCCCGTATCGTAGT
TATCTACACGACGGGGAGTCAGGCAACTATGGATGAACGAAATAGACAGATCGCTGAGATAGGTGCCTCA
CTGATTAAGCATTGGTAACTGTCAGACCAAGTTTACTCATATATACTTTAGATTGATTTAAAACTTCATT
TTTAATTTAAAAGGATCTAGGTGAAGATCCTTTTTGATAATCTCATGACCAAAATCCCTTAACGTGAGTT
TTCGTTCCACTGAGCGTCAGACCCCGTAGAAAAGATCAAAGGATCTTCTTGAGATCCTTTTTTTCTGCGC
GTAATCTGCTGCTTGCAAACAAAAAAACCACCGCTACCAGCGGTGGTTTGTTTGCCGGATCAAGAGCTAC
CAACTCTTTTTCCGAAGGTAACTGGCTTCAGCAGAGCGCAGATACCAAATACTGTCCTTCTAGTGTAGCC
GTAGTTAGGCCACCACTTCAAGAACTCTGTAGCACCGCCTACATACCTCGCTCTGCTAATCCTGTTACCA
GTGGCTGCTGCCAGTGGCGATAAGTCGTGTCTTACCGGGTTGGACTCAAGACGATAGTTACCGGATAAGG
CGCAGCGGTCGGGCTGAACGGGGGGTTCGTGCACACAGCCCAGCTTGGAGCGAACGACCTACACCGAACT
GAGATACCTACAGCGTGAGCTATGAGAAAGCGCCACGCTTCCCGAAGGGAGAAAGGCGGACAGGTATCCG
GTAAGCGGCAGGGTCGGAACAGGAGAGCGCACGAGGGAGCTTCCAGGGGGAAACGCCTGGTATCTTTATA
GTCCTGTCGGGTTTCGCCACCTCTGACTTGAGCGTCGATTTTTGTGATGCTCGTCAGGGGGGCGGAGCCT
ATGGAAAAACGCCAGCAACGCGGCCTTTTTACGGTTCCTGGCCTTTTGCTGGCCTTTTGCTCACATGTTC
TTTCCTGCGTTATCCCCTGATTCTGTGGATAACCGTATTACCGCCTTTGAGTGAGCTGATACCGCTCGCC
GCAGCCGAACGACCGAGCGCAGCGAGTCAGTGAGCGAGGAAGCGGAAGAGCGCCTGATGCGGTATTTTCT
CCTTACGCATCTGTGCGGTATTTCACACCGCAATGGTGCACTCTCAGTACAATCTGCTCTGATGCCGCAT
AGTTAAGCCAGTATACACTCCGCTATCGCTACGTGACTGGGTCATGGCTGCGCCCCGACACCCGCCAACA
CCCGCTGACGCGCCCTGACGGGCTTGTCTGCTCCCGGCATCCGCTTACAGACAAGCTGTGACCGTCTCCG
GGAGCTGCATGTGTCAGAGGTTTTCACCGTCATCACCGAAACGCGCGAGGCAGCTGCGGTAAAGCTCATC
AGCGTGGTCGTGAAGCGATTCACAGATGTCTGCCTGTTCATCCGCGTCCAGCTCGTTGAGTTTCTCCAGA
AGCGTTAATGTCTGGCTTCTGATAAAGCGGGCCATGTTAAGGGCGGTTTTTTCCTGTTTGGTCACTGATG
CCTCCGTGTAAGGGGGATTTCTGTTCATGGGGGTAATGATACCGATGAAACGAGAGAGGATGCTCACGAT
ACGGGTTACTGATGATGAACATGCCCGGTTACTGGAACGTTGTGAGGGTAAACAACTGGCGGTATGGATG
CGGCGGGACCAGAGAAAAATCACTCAGGGTCAATGCCAGCGCTTCGTTAATACAGATGTAGGTGTTCCAC
AGGGTAGCCAGCAGCATCCTGCGATGCAGATCCGGAACATAATGGTGCAGGGCGCTGACTTCCGCGTTTC
CAGACTTTACGAAACACGGAAACCGAAGACCATTCATGTTGTTGCTCAGGTCGCAGACGTTTTGCAGCAG
CAGTCGCTTCACGTTCGCTCGCGTATCGGTGATTCATTCTGCTAACCAGTAAGGCAACCCCGCCAGCCTA
GCCGGGTCCTCAACGACAGGAGCACGATCATGCGCACCCGTGGGGCCGCCATGCCGGCGATAATGGCCTG
CTTCTCGCCGAAACGTTTGGTGGCGGGACCAGTGACGAAGGCTTGAGCGAGGGCGTGCAAGATTCCGAAT
ACCGCAAGCGACAGGCCGATCATCGTCGCGCTCCAGCGAAAGCGGTCCTCGCCGAAAATGACCCAGAGCG
CTGCCGGCACCTGTCCTACGAGTTGCATGATAAAGAAGACAGTCATAAGTGCGGCGACGATAGTCATGCC
CCGCGCCCACCGGAAGGAGCTGACTGGGTTGAAGGCTCTCAAGGGCATCGGTCGAGATCCCGGTGCCTAA
TGAGTGAGCTAACTTACATTAATTGCGTTGCGCTCACTGCCCGCTTTCCAGTCGGGAAACCTGTCGTGCC
AGCTGCATTAATGAATCGGCCAACGCGCGGGGAGAGGCGGTT
